Addgene plasmid #169448: pHR-TRE3G-dCas9-HaloTag
Purpose: expression of dCas9-HaloTag
Depositing lab: Stanley Qi. Depositing organization: Stanford University. Publication: CRISPR-Mediated Programmable 3D Genome Positioning and Nuclear Organization. Wang H, Xu X, Nguyen CM, Liu Y, Gao Y, Lin X, Daley T, Kipniss NH, La Russa M, Qi LS. Cell. 2018 Nov 15;175(5):1405-1417.e14. doi: 10.1016/j.cell.2018.09.013. Epub 2018 Oct 11. PubMed 30318144.
Backbone
  Vector backbone: pHR
  Vector type: Mammalian Expression, Lentiviral
Growth in bacteria
  Bacterial resistance: Ampicillin, 100 μg/mL
  Growth temperature: 37°C
  Growth strain: NEB Stable
  Copy number: Unknown
Gene/Insert
  Gene/Insert name: dCas9-HaloTag
Terms and licenses: Academic/Nonprofit Terms; Industry Terms: Not Available to Industry
How to cite: pHR-TRE3G-dCas9-HaloTag was a gift from Stanley Qi (Addgene plasmid # 169448 ; http://n2t.net/addgene:169448 ; RRID:Addgene_169448)
