[The description below was written by a language model from this plasmid's Addgene catalogue record and pLannotate feature annotations shown in this document.]
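Description:
pHR-TRE3G-dCas9-HaloTag is a 13.9 kb HIV-1-based lentiviral transfer vector built on the pHR backbone for doxycycline-inducible expression of a dCas9-HaloTag fusion in mammalian cells. In bacteria it is maintained through a high-copy ColE1/pUC-type origin and selected with ampicillin via the bla gene. The plasmid backbone also carries remnants of older vector lineages: fragments of TcR, rop, bom and lacI, plus an SV40 promoter–gpt cassette with SV40 small t intron and poly(A) sequences. These lie outside the LTR-flanked region and so are not packaged into virus.

The viral portion runs from a truncated 5' LTR through the Ψ packaging signal (extending into a gag fragment), the Rev response element and the cPPT/CTS, to a self-inactivating ΔU3 3' LTR. These elements support genome packaging, Rev-dependent nuclear export of the vector RNA, and efficient transduction, while leaving the integrated provirus without LTR promoter activity. Between them, a TRE3GV promoter, a third-generation Tet-responsive promoter optimised for retro- and lentiviral use, drives a Streptococcus pyogenes Cas9 coding sequence followed by HaloTag, with a WPRE downstream to enhance transcript expression. The annotation tool labels the ORF simply as Cas9; the catalogue name and stated purpose identify it as the nuclease-dead dCas9 form. Expression requires a Tet-On 3G transactivator, which this plasmid does not encode and must be supplied separately. No mammalian selection marker is annotated within the provirus.

HaloTag binds chloroalkane ligands covalently, so guide RNA-targeted dCas9 can be fluorescently labelled or coupled to other molecules through such ligands. The associated publication concerns CRISPR-mediated programmable positioning of genomic loci and nuclear organisation.
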