Features (pLannotate 1.2.2; 34 found; start..end, strand, type, name):
    377..634     +  LTR            5' LTR (truncated): truncated 5' long terminal repeat (LTR) from HIV-1
    681..806     +  misc_feature   HIV-1 Ψ: packaging signal of human immunodeficiency virus type 1
    790..1128    +  CDS            HIV-1 gag (fragment): gag protein from human immunodeficiency virus 1; gag
   1303..1536    +  misc_feature   RRE: The Rev response element (RRE) of HIV-1 allows for Rev-dependent mRNA export from the nucleus to the cytoplasm.
   1913..2013    +  CDS            Rev (fragment): human immunodeficiency virus 1 (HIV-1) Rev protein; rev; enhances nuclear export of unspliced and incompletely spliced viral mRNAs
   2050..2167    +  misc_feature   cPPT/CTS: central polypurine tract and central termination sequence of HIV-1
   2229..2578    +  promoter       TRE3GV promoter: 3rd-generation Tet-responsive promoter that can be activated by binding of Tet-On® 3G, optimized for retroviral and lentiviral vectors
   2604..2623    +  misc_feature   MCS (fragment): multiple cloning site
   2622..6725    +  CDS            Cas9: Cas9 (Csn1) endonuclease from the Streptococcus pyogenes Type II CRISPR/Cas system generates RNA-guided double strand breaks in DNA
   6864..7751    +  CDS            HaloTag®: modified bacterial dehalogenase that forms covalent bonds with chloroalkane derivatives
   7755..7773    +  misc_feature   MCS (fragment): pUC18/19 multiple cloning site
   7774..7792    +  misc_feature   MCS (fragment): pBluescript multiple cloning site
   7792..8380    +  misc_feature   WPRE: woodchuck hepatitis virus posttranscriptional regulatory element
   8381..8403    +  misc_feature   MCS (fragment): pBluescript multiple cloning site
   8420..8488    +  CDS            nef (fragment): NEF_HV1Z2 - Experimental evidence at protein level: Swiss-Prot protein existence level 1. Extracellular Nef protein targets CD4(+) T-lymphocytes for apoptosis by interacting with CXCR4 surface receptors. From Human immunodeficiency virus type 1 group M subtype D (isolate Z2/CDC-Z34) (HIV-1).
   8490..8723    +  LTR            3' LTR (ΔU3): self-inactivating 3' long terminal repeat (LTR) from HIV-1
   8748..8766    -  promoter       SP6 promoter: promoter for bacteriophage SP6 RNA polymerase
   8994..9273    +  CDS            TcR (fragment): tetracycline efflux protein; tet; confers resistance to tetracycline
   9274..9322    -  misc_feature   bom (fragment): basis of mobility region from pBR322
   9424..9459    -  CDS            rop (fragment): Rop protein, which maintains plasmids at low copy number; rop
   9554..9658    +  promoter       AmpR promoter: bla
   9659..10519   +  CDS            AmpR: β-lactamase; bla; confers resistance to ampicillin, carbenicillin, and related antibiotics
  10690..11278   +  rep_origin     ori: high-copy-number ColE1/pMB1/pBR322/pUC origin of replication
  11461..11517   +  CDS            lacI (fragment): lac repressor; lacI; The lac repressor binds to the lac operator to inhibit transcription in E. coli. This inhibition can be relieved by adding lactose or isopropyl-β-D-thiogalactopyranoside (IPTG).
  11524..11853   +  promoter       SV40 promoter: SV40 enhancer and early promoter
  12053..12172   +  CDS            gpt (fragment): XGPT_ECOLI - Also known as gpp, gxu. Experimental evidence at protein level: Swiss-Prot protein existence level 1. Purine salvage pathway enzyme that catalyzes the transfer of the ribosyl-5-phosphate group from 5-phospho-alpha-D-ribose 1- diphosphate (PRPP) to the N9 position of the 6-oxopurines guanine and xanthine to form the corresponding ribonucleotides GMP (guanosine 5'- monophosphate) and XMP (xanthosine 5'-monophosphate), with the release of PPi. To a lesser extent, also acts on hypoxanthine (PubMed:9100006, PubMed:3886014). Does not ribophosphorylate adenine (PubMed:3886014). From Esch
  12172..12507   +  CDS            gpt (fragment): XGPT_ECOLI - Also known as gpp, gxu. Experimental evidence at protein level: Swiss-Prot protein existence level 1. Purine salvage pathway enzyme that catalyzes the transfer of the ribosyl-5-phosphate group from 5-phospho-alpha-D-ribose 1- diphosphate (PRPP) to the N9 position of the 6-oxopurines guanine and xanthine to form the corresponding ribonucleotides GMP (guanosine 5'- monophosphate) and XMP (xanthosine 5'-monophosphate), with the release of PPi. To a lesser extent, also acts on hypoxanthine (PubMed:9100006, PubMed:3886014). Does not ribophosphorylate adenine (PubMed:3886014). From Esch
  12602..12907   +  CDS            frsA (fragment): FRSA_ECOLI - Also known as yafA. Experimental evidence at protein level: Swiss-Prot protein existence level 1. Catalyzes the hydrolysis of esters (PubMed:15808744). Displays esterase activity toward pNP-butyrate (PubMed:15808744). May stimulate mixed-acid fermentation by acting as a fermentation/respiration switch that down-regulates respiration and up- regulates fermentation rates (PubMed:15169777). From Escherichia coli (strain K12).
  12911..12985   +  CDS            small t antigen (fragment): SV40 (simian virus 40) small t antigen
  12987..13052   +  intron         small t intron: SV40 (simian virus 40) small t antigen intron
  13182..13202   +  CDS            SV40 NLS: nuclear localization signal of SV40 (simian virus 40) large T antigen
  13521..13604   +  CDS            large T antigen (fragment): large T antigen from SV40 (simian virus 40)
  13627..13761   +  polyA_signal   SV40 poly(A) signal: SV40 polyadenylation signal
  13928..329     +  CDS            nef (fragment) (across the origin): NEF_HV1BR - Experimental evidence at protein level: Swiss-Prot protein existence level 1. Extracellular Nef protein targets CD4(+) T-lymphocytes for apoptosis by interacting with CXCR4 surface receptors (PubMed:14990729). From Human immunodeficiency virus type 1 group M subtype B (isolate BRU/LAI) (HIV-1).
>Addgene plasmid #169448 | pHR-TRE3G-dCas9-HaloTag | addgene full sequence | sequence record 334827 | Addgene NGS Result
TGGAAGGGCTAATTCACTCCCAAAGAAGACAAGATATCCTTGATCTGTGGATCTACCACACACAAGGCTA
CTTCCCTGATTAGCAGAACTACACACCAGGGCCAGGGGTCAGATATCCACTGACCTTTGGATGGTGCTAC
AAGCTAGTACCAGTTGAGCCAGATAAGGTAGAAGAGGCCAATAAAGGAGAGAACACCAGCTTGTTACACC
CTGTGAGCCTGCATGGGATGGATGACCCGGAGAGAGAAGTGTTAGAGTGGAGGTTTGACAGCCGCCTAGC
ATTTCATCACGTGGCCCGAGAGCTGCATCCGGAGTACTTCAAGAACTGCTGATATCGAGCTTGCTACAAG
GGACTTTCCGCTGGGGACTTTCCAGGGAGGCGTGGCCTGGGCGGGACTGGGGAGTGGCGAGCCCTCAGAT
CCTGCATATAAGCAGCTGCTTTTTGCCTGTACTGGGTCTCTCTGGTTAGACCAGATCTGAGCCTGGGAGC
TCTCTGGCTAACTAGGGAACCCACTGCTTAAGCCTCAATAAAGCTTGCCTTGAGTGCTTCAAGTAGTGTG
TGCCCGTCTGTTGTGTGACTCTGGTAACTAGAGATCCCTCAGACCCTTTTAGTCAGTGTGGAAAATCTCT
AGCAGTGGCGCCCGAACAGGGACTTGAAAGCGAAAGGGAAACCAGAGGAGCTCTCTCGACGCAGGACTCG
GCTTGCTGAAGCGCGCACGGCAAGAGGCGAGGGGCGGCGACTGGTGAGTACGCCAAAAATTTTGACTAGC
GGAGGCTAGAAGGAGAGAGATGGGTGCGAGAGCGTCAGTATTAAGCGGGGGAGAATTAGATCGCGATGGG
AAAAAATTCGGTTAAGGCCAGGGGGAAAGAAAAAATATAAATTAAAACATATAGTATGGGCAAGCAGGGA
GCTAGAACGATTCGCAGTTAATCCTGGCCTGTTAGAAACATCAGAAGGCTGTAGACAAATACTGGGACAG
CTACAACCATCCCTTCAGACAGGATCAGAAGAACTTAGATCATTATATAATACAGTAGCAACCCTCTATT
GTGTGCATCAAAGGATAGAGATAAAAGACACCAAGGAAGCTTTAGACAAGATAGAGGAAGAGCAAAACAA
AAGTAAGACCACCGCACAGCAAGCGGCCGGCCGCTGATCTTCAGACCTGGAGGAGGAGATATGAGGGACA
ATTGGAGAAGTGAATTATATAAATATAAAGTAGTAAAAATTGAACCATTAGGAGTAGCACCCACCAAGGC
AAAGAGAAGAGTGGTGCAGAGAGAAAAAAGAGCAGTGGGAATAGGAGCTTTGTTCCTTGGGTTCTTGGGA
GCAGCAGGAAGCACTATGGGCGCAGCGTCAATGACGCTGACGGTACAGGCCAGACAATTATTGTCTGGTA
TAGTGCAGCAGCAGAACAATTTGCTGAGGGCTATTGAGGCGCAACAGCATCTGTTGCAACTCACAGTCTG
GGGCATCAAGCAGCTCCAGGCAAGAATCCTGGCTGTGGAAAGATACCTAAAGGATCAACAGCTCCTGGGG
ATTTGGGGTTGCTCTGGAAAACTCATTTGCACCACTGCTGTGCCTTGGAATGCTAGTTGGAGTAATAAAT
CTCTGGAACAGATTTGGAATCACACGACCTGGATGGAGTGGGACAGAGAAATTAACAATTACACAAGCTT
AATACACTCCTTAATTGAAGAATCGCAAAACCAGCAAGAAAAGAATGAACAAGAATTATTGGAATTAGAT
AAATGGGCAAGTTTGTGGAATTGGTTTAACATAACAAATTGGCTGTGGTATATAAAATTATTCATAATGA
TAGTAGGAGGCTTGGTAGGTTTAAGAATAGTTTTTGCTGTACTTTCTATAGTGAATAGAGTTAGGCAGGG
ATATTCACCATTATCGTTTCAGACCCACCTCCCAACCCCGAGGGGACCCGACAGGCCCGAAGGAATAGAA
GAAGAAGGTGGAGAGAGAGACAGAGACAGATCCATTCGATTAGTGAACGGATCTCGACGGTATCGCCAAA
TGGCAGTATTCATCCACAATTTTAAAAGAAAAGGGGGGATTGGGGGGTACAGTGCAGGGGAAAGAATAGT
AGACATAATAGCAACAGACATACAAACTAAAGAATTACAAAAACAAATTACAAAAATTCAAAATTTTCGG
GTTTATTACAGGGACAGCAGAGATCCAGTTTATCGATGAGGCCCTTTCGTCTTCACTCGAGTTTACTCCC
TATCAGTGATAGAGAACGTATGAAGAGTTTACTCCCTATCAGTGATAGAGAACGTATGCAGACTTTACTC
CCTATCAGTGATAGAGAACGTATAAGGAGTTTACTCCCTATCAGTGATAGAGAACGTATGACCAGTTTAC
TCCCTATCAGTGATAGAGAACGTATCTACAGTTTACTCCCTATCAGTGATAGAGAACGTATATCCAGTTT
ACTCCCTATCAGTGATAGAGAACGTATGTCGAGGTAGGCGTGTACGGTGGGCGCCTATAAAAGCAGAGCT
CGTTTAGTGAACCGTCAGATCGCCTGGAGCAATTCCACAACACTTTTGTCTTATACTTACGCGTCTGCAG
GATATCAAGCTTGCGGTACCGCGGGCCCGGGATGGACAAGAAGTACAGCATCGGCCTGGCCATCGGCACC
AACTCTGTGGGCTGGGCCGTGATCACCGACGAGTACAAGGTGCCCAGCAAGAAATTCAAGGTGCTGGGCA
ACACCGACCGGCACAGCATCAAGAAGAACCTGATCGGCGCCCTGCTGTTCGACAGCGGAGAAACAGCCGA
GGCCACCCGGCTGAAGAGAACCGCCAGAAGAAGATACACCAGACGGAAGAACCGGATCTGCTATCTGCAA
GAGATCTTCAGCAACGAGATGGCCAAGGTGGACGACAGCTTCTTCCACAGACTGGAAGAGTCCTTCCTGG
TGGAAGAGGATAAGAAGCACGAGCGGCACCCCATCTTCGGCAACATCGTGGACGAGGTGGCCTACCACGA
GAAGTACCCCACCATCTACCACCTGAGAAAGAAACTGGTGGACAGCACCGACAAGGCCGACCTGCGGCTG
ATCTATCTGGCCCTGGCCCACATGATCAAGTTCCGGGGCCACTTCCTGATCGAGGGCGACCTGAACCCCG
ACAACAGCGACGTGGACAAGCTGTTCATCCAGCTGGTGCAGACCTACAACCAGCTGTTCGAGGAAAACCC
CATCAACGCCAGCGGCGTGGACGCCAAGGCCATCCTGTCTGCCAGACTGAGCAAGAGCAGACGGCTGGAA
AATCTGATCGCCCAGCTGCCCGGCGAGAAGAAGAATGGCCTGTTCGGCAACCTGATTGCCCTGAGCCTGG
GCCTGACCCCCAACTTCAAGAGCAACTTCGACCTGGCCGAGGATGCCAAACTGCAGCTGAGCAAGGACAC
CTACGACGACGACCTGGACAACCTGCTGGCCCAGATCGGCGACCAGTACGCCGACCTGTTTCTGGCCGCC
AAGAACCTGTCCGACGCCATCCTGCTGAGCGACATCCTGAGAGTGAACACCGAGATCACCAAGGCCCCCC
TGAGCGCCTCTATGATCAAGAGATACGACGAGCACCACCAGGACCTGACCCTGCTGAAAGCTCTCGTGCG
GCAGCAGCTGCCTGAGAAGTACAAAGAGATTTTCTTCGACCAGAGCAAGAACGGCTACGCCGGCTACATC
GATGGCGGAGCCAGCCAGGAAGAGTTCTACAAGTTCATCAAGCCCATCCTGGAAAAGATGGACGGCACCG
AGGAACTGCTCGTGAAGCTGAACAGAGAGGACCTGCTGCGGAAGCAGCGGACCTTCGACAACGGCAGCAT
CCCCCACCAGATCCACCTGGGAGAGCTGCACGCCATTCTGCGGCGGCAGGAAGATTTTTACCCATTCCTG
AAGGACAACCGGGAAAAGATCGAGAAGATCCTGACCTTCCGCATCCCCTACTACGTGGGCCCTCTGGCCA
GGGGAAACAGCAGATTCGCCTGGATGACCAGAAAGAGCGAGGAAACCATCACCCCCTGGAACTTCGAGGA
AGTGGTGGACAAGGGCGCCAGCGCCCAGAGCTTCATCGAGCGGATGACCAACTTCGATAAGAACCTGCCC
AACGAGAAGGTGCTGCCCAAGCACAGCCTGCTGTACGAGTACTTCACCGTGTACAACGAGCTGACCAAAG
TGAAATACGTGACCGAGGGAATGAGAAAGCCCGCCTTCCTGAGCGGCGAGCAGAAAAAAGCCATCGTGGA
CCTGCTGTTCAAGACCAACCGGAAAGTGACCGTGAAGCAGCTGAAAGAGGACTACTTCAAGAAAATCGAG
TGCTTCGACTCCGTGGAAATCTCCGGCGTGGAAGATCGGTTCAACGCCTCCCTGGGCACATACCACGATC
TGCTGAAAATTATCAAGGACAAGGACTTCCTGGACAATGAGGAAAACGAGGACATTCTGGAAGATATCGT
GCTGACCCTGACACTGTTTGAGGACAGAGAGATGATCGAGGAACGGCTGAAAACCTATGCCCACCTGTTC
GACGACAAAGTGATGAAGCAGCTGAAGCGGCGGAGATACACCGGCTGGGGCAGGCTGAGCCGGAAGCTGA
TCAACGGCATCCGGGACAAGCAGTCCGGCAAGACAATCCTGGATTTCCTGAAGTCCGACGGCTTCGCCAA
CAGAAACTTCATGCAGCTGATCCACGACGACAGCCTGACCTTTAAAGAGGACATCCAGAAAGCCCAGGTG
TCCGGCCAGGGCGATAGCCTGCACGAGCACATTGCCAATCTGGCCGGCAGCCCCGCCATTAAGAAGGGCA
TCCTGCAGACAGTGAAGGTGGTGGACGAGCTCGTGAAAGTGATGGGCCGGCACAAGCCCGAGAACATCGT
GATCGAAATGGCCAGAGAGAACCAGACCACCCAGAAGGGACAGAAGAACAGCCGCGAGAGAATGAAGCGG
ATCGAAGAGGGCATCAAAGAGCTGGGCAGCCAGATCCTGAAAGAACACCCCGTGGAAAACACCCAGCTGC
AGAACGAGAAGCTGTACCTGTACTACCTGCAGAATGGGCGGGATATGTACGTGGACCAGGAACTGGACAT
CAACCGGCTGTCCGACTACGATGTGGACGCTATCGTGCCTCAGAGCTTTCTGAAGGACGACTCCATCGAT
AACAAAGTGCTGACTCGGAGCGACAAGAACCGGGGCAAGAGCGACAACGTGCCCTCCGAAGAGGTCGTGA
AGAAGATGAAGAACTACTGGCGCCAGCTGCTGAATGCCAAGCTGATTACCCAGAGGAAGTTCGACAATCT
GACCAAGGCCGAGAGAGGCGGCCTGAGCGAACTGGATAAGGCCGGCTTCATCAAGAGACAGCTGGTGGAA
ACCCGGCAGATCACAAAGCACGTGGCACAGATCCTGGACTCCCGGATGAACACTAAGTACGACGAGAACG
ACAAACTGATCCGGGAAGTGAAAGTGATCACCCTGAAGTCCAAGCTGGTGTCCGATTTCCGGAAGGATTT
CCAGTTTTACAAAGTGCGCGAGATCAACAACTACCACCACGCCCACGACGCCTACCTGAACGCCGTCGTG
GGAACCGCCCTGATCAAAAAGTACCCTAAGCTGGAAAGCGAGTTCGTGTACGGCGACTACAAGGTGTACG
ACGTGCGGAAGATGATCGCCAAGAGCGAGCAGGAAATCGGCAAGGCTACCGCCAAGTACTTCTTCTACAG
CAACATCATGAACTTTTTCAAGACCGAGATTACCCTGGCCAACGGCGAGATCCGGAAGCGGCCTCTGATC
GAGACAAACGGCGAAACAGGCGAGATCGTGTGGGATAAGGGCCGGGACTTTGCCACCGTGCGGAAAGTGC
TGTCTATGCCCCAAGTGAATATCGTGAAAAAGACCGAGGTGCAGACAGGCGGCTTCAGCAAAGAGTCTAT
CCTGCCCAAGAGGAACAGCGACAAGCTGATCGCCAGAAAGAAGGACTGGGACCCTAAGAAGTACGGCGGC
TTCGACAGCCCCACCGTGGCCTATTCTGTGCTGGTGGTGGCCAAAGTGGAAAAGGGCAAGTCCAAGAAAC
TGAAGAGTGTGAAAGAGCTGCTGGGGATCACCATCATGGAAAGAAGCAGCTTCGAGAAGAATCCCATCGA
CTTTCTGGAAGCCAAGGGCTACAAAGAAGTGAAAAAGGACCTGATCATCAAGCTGCCTAAGTACTCCCTG
TTCGAGCTGGAAAACGGCCGGAAGAGAATGCTGGCCTCTGCCGGCGAACTGCAGAAGGGAAACGAACTGG
CCCTGCCCTCCAAATATGTGAACTTCCTGTACCTGGCCAGCCACTATGAGAAGCTGAAGGGCTCCCCCGA
GGATAATGAGCAGAAACAGCTGTTTGTGGAACAGCACAAACACTACCTGGACGAGATCATCGAGCAGATC
AGCGAGTTCTCCAAGAGAGTGATCCTGGCCGACGCTAATCTGGACAAGGTGCTGAGCGCCTACAACAAGC
ACAGAGACAAGCCTATCAGAGAGCAGGCCGAGAATATCATCCACCTGTTTACCCTGACCAATCTGGGAGC
CCCTGCCGCCTTCAAGTACTTTGACACCACCATCGACCGGAAGAGGTACACCAGCACCAAAGAGGTGCTG
GACGCCACCCTGATCCACCAGAGCATCACCGGCCTGTACGAGACACGGATCGACCTGTCTCAGCTGGGAG
GCGACGCCTATCCCTATGACGTGCCCGATTATGCCAGCCTGGGCAGCGGCTCCCCCAAGAAAAAACGCAA
GGTGGAAGATCCTAAGAAAAAGCGGAAAGTGGACGGCATTGGTAGTGGGAGCAACGGCAGCAGCGGATCC
GGTGCAGAAATCGGTACTGGCTTTCCATTCGACCCCCATTATGTGGAAGTCCTGGGCGAGCGCATGCACT
ACGTCGATGTTGGTCCGCGCGATGGCACCCCTGTGCTGTTCCTGCACGGTAACCCGACCTCCTCCTACGT
GTGGCGCAACATCATCCCGCATGTTGCACCGACCCATCGCTGCATTGCTCCAGACCTGATCGGTATGGGC
AAATCCGACAAACCAGACCTGGGTTATTTCTTCGACGACCACGTCCGCTTCATGGATGCCTTCATCGAAG
CCCTGGGTCTGGAAGAGGTCGTCCTGGTCATTCACGACTGGGGCTCCGCTCTGGGTTTCCACTGGGCCAA
GCGCAATCCAGAGCGCGTCAAAGGTATTGCATTTATGGAGTTCATCCGCCCTATCCCGACCTGGGACGAA
TGGCCAGAATTTGCCCGCGAGACCTTCCAGGCCTTCCGCACCACCGACGTCGGCCGCAAGCTGATCATCG
ATCAGAACGTTTTTATCGAGGGTACGCTGCCGATGGGTGTCGTCCGCCCGCTGACTGAAGTCGAGATGGA
CCATTACCGCGAGCCGTTCCTGAATCCTGTTGACCGCGAGCCACTGTGGCGCTTCCCAAACGAGCTGCCA
ATCGCCGGTGAGCCAGCGAACATCGTCGCGCTGGTCGAAGAATACATGGACTGGCTGCACCAGTCCCCTG
TCCCGAAGCTGCTGTTCTGGGGCACCCCAGGCGTTCTGATCCCACCGGCCGAAGCCGCTCGCCTGGCCAA
AAGCCTGCCTAACTGCAAGGCTGTGGACATCGGCCCGGGTCTGAATCTGCTGCAAGAAGACAACCCGGAC
CTGATCGGCAGCGAGATCGCGCGCTGGCTGTCGACGCTCGAGATTTCCGGCTAGCCTGCAGGCATGCAAG
CTTGATATCAAGCTTATCGATAATCAACCTCTGGATTACAAAATTTGTGAAAGATTGACTGGTATTCTTA
ACTATGTTGCTCCTTTTACGCTATGTGGATACGCTGCTTTAATGCCTTTGTATCATGCTATTGCTTCCCG
TATGGCTTTCATTTTCTCCTCCTTGTATAAATCCTGGTTGCTGTCTCTTTATGAGGAGTTGTGGCCCGTT
GTCAGGCAACGTGGCGTGGTGTGCACTGTGTTTGCTGACGCAACCCCCACTGGTTGGGGCATTGCCACCA
CCTGTCAGCTCCTTTCCGGGACTTTCGCTTTCCCCCTCCCTATTGCCACGGCGGAACTCATCGCCGCCTG
CCTTGCCCGCTGCTGGACAGGGGCTCGGCTGTTGGGCACTGACAATTCCGTGGTGTTGTCGGGGAAATCA
TCGTCCTTTCCTTGGCTGCTCGCCTGTGTTGCCACCTGGATTCTGCGCGGGACGTCCTTCTGCTACGTCC
CTTCGGCCCTCAATCCAGCGGACCTTCCTTCCCGCGGCCTGCTGCCGGCTCTGCGGCCTCTTCCGCGTCT
TCGCCTTCGCCCTCAGACGAGTCGGATCTCCCTTTGGGCCGCCTCCCCGCATCGATACCGTCGACCTCGA
GGGAATTAATTCGAGCTCGGTACCTTTAAGACCAATGACTTACAAGGCAGCTGTAGATCTTAGCCACTTT
TTAAAAGAAAAGGGGGGACTGGAAGGGCTAATTCACTCCCAACGAAGACAAGATCTGCTTTTTGCTTGTA
CTGGGTCTCTCTGGTTAGACCAGATCTGAGCCTGGGAGCTCTCTGGCTAACTAGGGAACCCACTGCTTAA
GCCTCAATAAAGCTTGCCTTGAGTGCTTCAAGTAGTGTGTGCCCGTCTGTTGTGTGACTCTGGTAACTAG
AGATCCCTCAGACCCTTTTAGTCAGTGTGGAAAATCTCTAGCAGCATCTAGAATTAATTCCGTGTATTCT
ATAGTGTCACCTAAATCGTATGTGTATGATACATAAGGTTATGTATTAATTGTAGCCGCGTTCTAACGAC
AATATGTACAAGCCTAATTGTGTAGCATCTGGCTTACTGAAGCAGACCCTATCATCTCTCTCGTAAACTG
CCGTCAGAGTCGGTTTGGTTGGACGAACCTTCTGAGTTTCTGGTAACGCCGTCCCGCACCCGGAAATGGT
CAGCGAACCAATCAGCAGGGTCATCGCTAGCCAGATCCTCTACGCCGGACGCATCGTGGCCGGCATCACC
GGCGCCACAGGTGCGGTTGCTGGCGCCTATATCGCCGACATCACCGATGGGGAAGATCGGGCTCGCCACT
TCGGGCTCATGAGCGCTTGTTTCGGCGTGGGTATGGTGGCAGGCCCCGTGGCCGGGGGACTGTTGGGCGC
CATCTCCTTGCATGCACCATTCCTTGCGGCGGCGGTGCTCAACGGCCTCAACCTACTACTGGGCTGCTTC
CTAATGCAGGAGTCGCATAAGGGAGAGCGTCGAATGGTGCACTCTCAGTACAATCTGCTCTGATGCCGCA
TAGTTAAGCCAGCCCCGACACCCGCCAACACCCGCTGACGCGCCCTGACGGGCTTGTCTGCTCCCGGCAT
CCGCTTACAGACAAGCTGTGACCGTCTCCGGGAGCTGCATGTGTCAGAGGTTTTCACCGTCATCACCGAA
ACGCGCGAGACGAAAGGGCCTCGTGATACGCCTATTTTTATAGGTTAATGTCATGATAATAATGGTTTCT
TAGACGTCAGGTGGCACTTTTCGGGGAAATGTGCGCGGAACCCCTATTTGTTTATTTTTCTAAATACATT
CAAATATGTATCCGCTCATGAGACAATAACCCTGATAAATGCTTCAATAATATTGAAAAAGGAAGAGTAT
GAGTATTCAACATTTCCGTGTCGCCCTTATTCCCTTTTTTGCGGCATTTTGCCTTCCTGTTTTTGCTCAC
CCAGAAACGCTGGTGAAAGTAAAAGATGCTGAAGATCAGTTGGGTGCACGAGTGGGTTACATCGAACTGG
ATCTCAACAGCGGTAAGATCCTTGAGAGTTTTCGCCCCGAAGAACGTTTTCCAATGATGAGCACTTTTAA
AGTTCTGCTATGTGGCGCGGTATTATCCCGTATTGACGCCGGGCAAGAGCAACTCGGTCGCCGCATACAC
TATTCTCAGAATGACTTGGTTGAGTACTCACCAGTCACAGAAAAGCATCTTACGGATGGCATGACAGTAA
GAGAATTATGCAGTGCTGCCATAACCATGAGTGATAACACTGCGGCCAACTTACTTCTGACAACGATCGG
AGGACCGAAGGAGCTAACCGCTTTTTTGCACAACATGGGGGATCATGTAACTCGCCTTGATCGTTGGGAA
CCGGAGCTGAATGAAGCCATACCAAACGACGAGCGTGACACCACGATGCCTGTAGCAATGGCAACAACGT
TGCGCAAACTATTAACTGGCGAACTACTTACTCTAGCTTCCCGGCAACAATTAATAGACTGGATGGAGGC
GGATAAAGTTGCAGGACCACTTCTGCGCTCGGCCCTTCCGGCTGGCTGGTTTATTGCTGATAAATCTGGA
GCCGGTGAGCGTGGGTCTCGCGGTATCATTGCAGCACTGGGGCCAGATGGTAAGCCCTCCCGTATCGTAG
TTATCTACACGACGGGGAGTCAGGCAACTATGGATGAACGAAATAGACAGATCGCTGAGATAGGTGCCTC
ACTGATTAAGCATTGGTAACTGTCAGACCAAGTTTACTCATATATACTTTAGATTGATTTAAAACTTCAT
TTTTAATTTAAAAGGATCTAGGTGAAGATCCTTTTTGATAATCTCATGACCAAAATCCCTTAACGTGAGT
TTTCGTTCCACTGAGCGTCAGACCCCGTAGAAAAGATCAAAGGATCTTCTTGAGATCCTTTTTTTCTGCG
CGTAATCTGCTGCTTGCAAACAAAAAAACCACCGCTACCAGCGGTGGTTTGTTTGCCGGATCAAGAGCTA
CCAACTCTTTTTCCGAAGGTAACTGGCTTCAGCAGAGCGCAGATACCAAATACTGTTCTTCTAGTGTAGC
CGTAGTTAGGCCACCACTTCAAGAACTCTGTAGCACCGCCTACATACCTCGCTCTGCTAATCCTGTTACC
AGTGGCTGCTGCCAGTGGCGATAAGTCGTGTCTTACCGGGTTGGACTCAAGACGATAGTTACCGGATAAG
GCGCAGCGGTCGGGCTGAACGGGGGGTTCGTGCACACAGCCCAGCTTGGAGCGAACGACCTACACCGAAC
TGAGATACCTACAGCGTGAGCTATGAGAAAGCGCCACGCTTCCCGAAGGGAGAAAGGCGGACAGGTATCC
GGTAAGCGGCAGGGTCGGAACAGGAGAGCGCACGAGGGAGCTTCCAGGGGGAAACGCCTGGTATCTTTAT
AGTCCTGTCGGGTTTCGCCACCTCTGACTTGAGCGTCGATTTTTGTGATGCTCGTCAGGGGGGCGGAGCC
TATGGAAAAACGCCAGCAACGCGGCCTTTTTACGGTTCCTGGCCTTTTGCTGGCCTTTTGCTCACATGTT
CTTTCCTGCGTTATCCCCTGATTCTGTGGATAACCGTATTACCGCCTTTGAGTGAGCTGATACCGCTCGC
CGCAGCCGAACGACCGAGCGCAGCGAGTCAGTGAGCGAGGAAGCGGAAGAGCGCCCAATACGCAAACCGC
CTCTCCCCGCGCGTTGGCCGATTCATTAATGCAGCTGTGGAATGTGTGTCAGTTAGGGTGTGGAAAGTCC
CCAGGCTCCCCAGCAGGCAGAAGTATGCAAAGCATGCATCTCAATTAGTCAGCAACCAGGTGTGGAAAGT
CCCCAGGCTCCCCAGCAGGCAGAAGTATGCAAAGCATGCATCTCAATTAGTCAGCAACCATAGTCCCGCC
CCTAACTCCGCCCATCCCGCCCCTAACTCCGCCCAGTTCCGCCCATTCTCCGCCCCATGGCTGACTAATT
TTTTTTATTTATGCAGAGGCCGAGGCCGCCTCGGCCTCTGAGCTATTCCAGAAGTAGTGAGGAGGCTTTT
TTGGAGGCCTAGGCTTTTGCAAAAAGCTTGGACACAAGACAGGCTTGCGAGATATGTTTGAGAATACCAC
TTTATCCCGCGTCAGGGAGAGGCAGTGCGTAAAAAGACGCGGACTCATGTGAAATACTGGTTTTTAGTGC
GCCAGATCTCTATAATCTCGCGCAACCTATTTTCCCCTCGAACACTTTTTAAGCCGTAGATAAACAGGCT
GGGACACTTCACATGAGCGAAAAATACATCGTCACCTGGGACATGTTGCAGATCCATGCACGTAAACTCG
CAAGCCGACTGATGCCTTCTGAACAATGGAAAGGCATTATTGCCGTAAGCCGTGGCGGTCTGTACCGGGT
GCGTTACTGGCGCGTGAACTGGGTATTCGTCATGTCGATACCGTTTGTATTTCCAGCTACGATCACGACA
ACCAGCGCGAGCTTAAAGTGCTGAAACGCGCAGAAGGCGATGGCGAAGGCTTCATCGTTATTGATGACCT
GGTGGATACCGGTGGTACTGCGGTTGCGATTCGTGAAATGTATCCAAAAGCGCACTTTGTCACCATCTTC
GCAAAACCGGCTGGTCGTCCGCTGGTTGATGACTATGTTGTTGATATCCCGCAAGATACCTGGATTGAAC
AGCCGTGGGATATGGGCGTCGTATTCGTCCCGCCAATCTCCGGTCGCTAATCTTTTCAACGCCTGGCACT
GCCGGGCGTTGTTCTTTTTAACTTCAGGCGGGTTACAATAGTTTCCAGTAAGTATTCTGGAGGCTGCATC
CATGACACAGGCAAACCTGAGCGAAACCCTGTTCAAACCCCGCTTTAAACATCCTGAAACCTCGACGCTA
GTCCGCCGCTTTAATCACGGCGCACAACCGCCTGTGCAGTCGGCCCTTGATGGTAAAACCATCCCTCACT
GGTATCGCATGATTAACCGTCTGATGTGGATCTGGCGCGGCATTGACCCACGCGAAATCCTCGACGTCCA
GGCACGTATTGTGATGAGCGATGCCGAACGTACCGACGATGATTTATACGATACGGTGATTGGCTACCGT
GGCGGCAACTGGATTTATGAGTGGGCCCCGGATCTTTGTGAAGGAACCTTACTTCTGTGGTGTGACATAA
TTGGACAAACTACCTACAGAGATTTAAAGCTCTAAGGTAAATATAAAATTTTTAAGTGTATAATGTGTTA
AACTACTGATTCTAATTGTTTGTGTATTTTAGATTCCAACCTATGGAACTGATGAATGGGAGCAGTGGTG
GAATGCCTTTAATGAGGAAAACCTGTTTTGCTCAGAAGAAATGCCATCTAGTGATGATGAGGCTACTGCT
GACTCTCAACATTCTACTCCTCCAAAAAAGAAGAGAAAGGTAGAAGACCCCAAGGACTTTCCTTCAGAAT
TGCTAAGTTTTTTGAGTCATGCTGTGTTTAGTAATAGAACTCTTGCTTGCTTTGCTATTTACACCACAAA
GGAAAAAGCTGCACTGCTATACAAGAAAATTATGGAAAAATATTCTGTAACCTTTATAAGTAGGCATAAC
AGTTATAATCATAACATACTGTTTTTTCTTACTCCACACAGGCATAGAGTGTCTGCTATTAATAACTATG
CTCAAAAATTGTGTACCTTTAGCTTTTTAATTTGTAAAGGGGTTAATAAGGAATATTTGATGTATAGTGC
CTTGACTAGAGATCATAATCAGCCATACCACATTTGTAGAGGTTTTACTTGCTTTAAAAAACCTCCCACA
CCTCCCCCTGAACCTGAAACATAAAATGAATGCAATTGTTGTTGTTAACTTGTTTATTGCAGCTTATAAT
GGTTACAAATAAAGCAATAGCATCACAAATTTCACAAATAAAGCATTTTTTTCACTGCATTCTAGTTGTG
GTTTGTCCAAACTCATCAATGTATCTTATCATGTCTGGATCAACTGGATAACTCAAGCTAACCAAAATCA
TCCCAAACTTCCCACCCCATACCCTATTACCACTGCCAATTACCTGTGGTTTCATTTACTCTAAACCTGT
GATTCCTCTGAATTATTTTCATTTTAAAGAAATTGTATTTGTTAAATATGTACTACAAACTTAGTAGT
